>Addgene plasmid #160427 | pPICZ-aC-KHC-BZ | addgene full sequence | sequence record 314833 | Addgene NGS Result
AGATCTAACATCCAAAGACGAAAGGTTGAATGAAACCTTTTTGCCATCCGACATCCACAGGTCCATTCTC
ACACATAAGTGCCAAACGCAACAGGAGGGGATACACTAGCAGCAGACCGTTGCAAACGCAGGACCTCCAC
TCCTCTTCTCCTCAACACCCACTTTTGCCATCGAAAAACCAGCCCAGTTATTGGGCTTGATTGGAGCTCG
CTCATTCCAATTCCTTCTATTAGGCTACTAACACCATGACTTTATTAGCCTGTCTATCCTGGCCCCCCTG
GCGAGGTTCATGTTTGTTTATTTCCGAATGCAACAAGCTCCGCATTACACCCGAACATCACTCCAGATGA
GGGCTTTCTGAGTGTGGGGTCAAATAGTTTCATGTTCCCCAAATGGCCCAAAACTGACAGTTTAAACGCT
GTCTTGGAACCTAATATGACAAAAGCGTGATCTCATCCAAGATGAACTAAGTTTGGTTCGTTGAAATGCT
AACGGCCAGTTGGTCAAAAAGAAACTTCCAAAAGTCGGCATACCGTTTGTCTTGTTTGGTATTGATTGAC
GAATGCTCAAAAATAATCTCATTAATGCTTAGCGCAGTCTCTCTATCGCTTCTGAACCCCGGTGCACCTG
TGCCGAAACGCAAATGGGGAAACACCCGCTTTTTGGATGATTATGCATTGTCTCCACATTGTATGCTTCC
AAGATTCTGGTGGGAATACTGCTGATAGCCTAACGTTCATGATCAAAATTTAACTGTTCTAACCCCTACT
TGACAGCAATATATAAACAGAAGGAAGCTGCCCTGTCTTAAACCTTTTTTTTTATCATCATTATTAGCTT
ACTTTCATAATTGCGACTGGTTCCAATTGACAAGCTTTTGATTTTAACGACTTTTAACGACAACTTGAGA
AGATCAAAAAACAACTAATTATTCGAAACGATGAGATTTCCTTCAATTTTTACTGCTGTTTTATTCGCAG
CATCCTCCGCATTAGCTGCTCCAGTCAACACTACAACAGAAGATGAAACGGCACAAATTCCGGCTGAAGC
TGTCATCGGTTACTCAGATTTAGAAGGGGATTTCGATGTTGCTGTTTTGCCATTTTCCAACAGCACAAAT
AACGGGTTATTGTTTATAAATACTACTATTGCCAGCATTGCTGCTAAAGAAGAAGGGGTATCTCTCGAGA
AGAGAGAGGCTAAAGATTGTTTTGAATCATCTTTCCACAGCCTAGAATTTCCTTCGTCATGTGAGGCACA
AAATGGCATCTGTATTGATAGCGAGTGTAAAGACTGTAATGAAGTTATGTTTGGCGATGGATTGTGCGAA
AATGCCGGAGGAGCCTCTCCAAAGTGCTGTAGAGATTGTCCGGAAATTGTTAGATGCAGGGCTTCAGCAG
CTGGGTTCTTTACAACGTTTTATGGAAAGAAGTTCAATCTTCAGGAACCAGGAACCTATCTGCTAAGTGA
AGACTGCGTCGGAGGCCTGTGGTCTTTATATGTTACGCTGGTGAATATAGCAGGAGAAAAGGGTGCTGTT
CTGGGATCCGTAAAGATGATTGTTGGAGAAGTAACGGTAGATATTGTACAGAAAGGAGGACCCGTCACAG
TAAATGGAGGTTCTGTTGCAATCGACAGCAATCCTTTCTCTATTGGTGACGTCACTATTGCCATCGTACA
CACACCTAACTTCGACGTTGCTGTTATAGAGTTTCTTAAGCTGGTTACCTTTGATATCATCCATGGAAGA
GCTTTCCGACTAGCTCCCGATTTCCTGTACCGAGATAGGACCTGTGGTTTGTGTGGCGTGATGTCAAATG
AGCCGACTGATTTTATTGATAATCCGGATCAGCTAGCAGTCCAAGATAAGATCAACAAAGATATAGATGG
TTGTCCTCTTTCTGGAAATCCTTCTGATGTCGAATATTGCAAAAATAAGATGCAGCCATACAAGGTCGCT
TGTATAAACTACAATGACGTCAATTTCGCTACTTACCTATATTCCTGCGCCTTGGCCTACTGTATGGGCG
GGGAGGACAGAGTAGAAGACGTCATATTTGATTATGTAGAAGCATGCGTAGAACCAATAACGAGAGCTAC
ATGTGTTATGAATGGACACACATATTATGACACATTCGACAAAACAAGTTATCAATTTCAGGCACCATGC
AAGGTTTTATTCGCTAAAGACTGCGCAGGAGATGAATGGGAAGTGACAATTACTCATAAAGCGGCTGGAA
CATACACAGAAGTAGAGAAGGTCACCGTCCGATATTTCCAAACGTTAATAGATTTGATATCAGAAGGTAA
ACAGGTTCTGGTAAACGGAACAGAAGTAAGTGTACCTTACAATAAAGGAGATACGTCCATCTACATGTAC
GACAATCTGATAACAACAGCGGTTCTACCAGGGGCAGTGGTCGTAAAATACAACTTTGAGCAAATGCTTG
CGCTGCACATAAGAGATCCATACGAAAGAAGGAGCTGTGGCTTATGTGGAATTTGGGATTTGGATAAATC
TAACGATGGTCCTGACAACCAGTATGTAGACTGTGAACCAACCCCCAACCCTGCAACCTGCACTGCTGAC
CAAGAGGCAGAAGCCAGAGAACTATGTCAGAACATGTTTCCTGCTTCGCTCGATGATGAATGTGACATCT
GCTACAAGTCTGACCGCGTGGAGCGGTGCATGTACGAGTATTGCCTTGGTGGAATGGATTACTTCTGTAA
GCACGCAGGTACCGTCATTGATGAATGCTTCGTGAGACACGGAGATGATCTACAATTACCACCTCAATGC
ACCAAAGCGGCCGCCAGCTTTCTAGAACAAAAACTCATCTCAGAAGAGGATCTGAATAGCGCCGTCGACC
ATCATCATCATCATCATTGAGTTTGTAGCCTTAGACATGACTGTTCCTCAGTTCAAGTTGGGCACTTACG
AGAAGACCGGTCTTGCTAGATTCTAATCAAGAGGATGTCAGAATGCCATTTGCCTGAGAGATGCAGGCTT
CATTTTTGATACTTTTTTATTTGTAACCTATATAGTATAGGATTTTTTTTGTCATTTTGTTTCTTCTCGT
ACGAGCTTGCTCCTGATCAGCCTATCTCGCAGCTGATGAATATCTTGTGGTAGGGGTTTGGGAAAATCAT
TCGAGTTTGATGTTTTTCTTGGTATTTCCCACTCCTCTTCAGAGTACAGAAGATTAAGTGAGACCTTCGT
TTGTGCGGATCCCCCACACACCATAGCTTCAAAATGTTTCTACTCCTTTTTTACTCTTCCAGATTTTCTC
GGACTCCGCGCATCGCCGTACCACTTCAAAACACCCAAGCACAGCATACTAAATTTCCCCTCTTTCTTCC
TCTAGGGTGTCGTTAATTACCCGTACTAAAGGTTTGGAAAAGAAAAAAGAGACCGCCTCGTTTCTTTTTC
TTCGTCGAAAAAGGCAATAAAAATTTTTATCACGTTTCTTTTTCTTGAAAATTTTTTTTTTTGATTTTTT
TCTCTTTCGATGACCTCCCATTGATATTTAAGTTAATAAACGGTCTTCAATTTCTCAAGTTTCAGTTTCA
TTTTTCTTGTTCTATTACAACTTTTTTTACTTCTTGCTCATTAGAAAGAAAGCATAGCAATCTAATCTAA
GGGCGGTGTTGACAATTAATCATCGGCATAGTATATCGGCATAGTATAATACGACAAGGTGAGGAACTAA
ACCATGGCCAAGTTGACCAGTGCCGTTCCGGTGCTCACCGCGCGCGACGTCGCCGGAGCGGTCGAGTTCT
GGACCGACCGGCTCGGGTTCTCCCGGGACTTCGTGGAGGACGACTTCGCCGGTGTGGTCCGGGACGACGT
GACCCTGTTCATCAGCGCGGTCCAGGACCAGGTGGTGCCGGACAACACCCTGGCCTGGGTGTGGGTGCGC
GGCCTGGACGAGCTGTACGCCGAGTGGTCGGAGGTCGTGTCCACGAACTTCCGGGACGCCTCCGGGCCGG
CCATGACCGAGATCGGCGAGCAGCCGTGGGGGCGGGAGTTCGCCCTGCGCGACCCGGCCGGCAACTGCGT
GCACTTCGTGGCCGAGGAGCAGGACTGACACGTCCGACGCGGCCCGACGGGTCCGAGGCCTCGGAGATCC
GTCCCCCTTTTCCTTTGTCGATATCATGTAATTAGTTATGTCACGCTTACATTCACGCCCTCCCCCCACA
TCCGCTCTAACCGAAAAGGAAGGAGTTAGACAACCTGAAGTCTAGGTCCCTATTTATTTTTTTATAGTTA
TGTTAGTATTAAGAACGTTATTTATATTTCAAATTTTTCTTTTTTTTCTGTACAGACGCGTGTACGCATG
TAACATTATACTGAAAACCTTGCTTGAGAAGGTTTTGGGACGCTCGAAGGCTTTAATTTGCAAGCTGGAG
ACCAACATGTGAGCAAAAGGCCAGCAAAAGGCCAGGAACCGTAAAAAGGCCGCGTTGCTGGCGTTTTTCC
ATAGGCTCCGCCCCCCTGACGAGCATCACAAAAATCGACGCTCAAGTCAGAGGTGGCGAAACCCGACAGG
ACTATAAAGATACCAGGCGTTTCCCCCTGGAAGCTCCCTCGTGCGCTCTCCTGTTCCGACCCTGCCGCTT
ACCGGATACCTGTCCGCCTTTCTCCCTTCGGGAAGCGTGGCGCTTTCTCATAGCTCACGCTGTAGGTATC
TCAGTTCGGTGTAGGTCGTTCGCTCCAAGCTGGGCTGTGTGCACGAACCCCCCGTTCAGCCCGACCGCTG
CGCCTTATCCGGTAACTATCGTCTTGAGTCCAACCCGGTAAGACACGACTTATCGCCACTGGCAGCAGCC
ACTGGTAACAGGATTAGCAGAGCGAGGTATGTAGGCGGTGCTACAGAGTTCTTGAAGTGGTGGCCTAACT
ACGGCTACACTAGAAGAACAGTATTTGGTATCTGCGCTCTGCTGAAGCCAGTTACCTTCGGAAAAAGAGT
TGGTAGCTCTTGATCCGGCAAACAAACCACCGCTGGTAGCGGTGGTTTTTTTGTTTGCAAGCAGCAGATT
ACGCGCAGAAAAAAAGGATCTCAAGAAGATCCTTTGATCTTTTCTACGGGGTCTGACGCTCAGTGGAACG
AAAACTCACGTTAAGGGATTTTGGTCATGAGATC
Features (pLannotate 1.2.2; 11 found; start..end, strand, type, name):
      2..940     +  promoter       AOX1 promoter: Pichia pastoris AOX1; inducible promoter, regulated by methanol
    941..1201    +  CDS            α-factor secretion signal: N-terminal secretion signal from S. cerevisiae alpha-factor; MFα1; Cleavage by the Kex2 protease occurs after the dibasic KR sequence. The EA dipeptides are then removed by dipeptidyl aminopeptidase A.
   1241..2800    +  CDS            LUCI_VARHI (fragment): Experimental evidence at protein level: Swiss-Prot protein existence level 1. From Vargula hilgendorfii (Sea firefly) (Cypridina hilgendorfii).
   2870..2887    +  CDS            capTEV™ (fragment): composite tag for in vivo biotinylation, TEV protease cleavage, and 6xHis tagging
   2898..2963    +  CDS            AOX1 (fragment): ALOX1_KOMPC - Experimental evidence at protein level: Swiss-Prot protein existence level 1. Major isoform of alcohol oxidase, which catalyzes the oxidation of methanol to formaldehyde and hydrogen peroxide, the first step in the methanol utilization pathway of methylotrophic yeasts. From Komagataella phaffii (strain ATCC 76273 / CBS 7435 / CECT 11047 / NRRL Y-11430 / Wegner 21-1) (Yeast) (Pichia pastoris).
   2967..3213    +  terminator     AOX1 terminator: Pichia pastoris AOX1; transcription terminator for AOX1
   3234..3641    +  promoter       TEF1 promoter: S. cerevisiae TEF1; promoter for EF-1α
   3648..3695    +  promoter       EM7 promoter: synthetic bacterial promoter&nbsp
   3714..4088    +  CDS            BleoR: antibiotic-binding protein; Sh ble from Streptoalloteichus hindustanus; confers resistance to bleomycin, phleomycin, and Zeocin™
   4154..4401    +  terminator     CYC1 terminator: S. cerevisiae CYC1; transcription terminator for CYC1
   4476..5064    -  rep_origin     ori: high-copy-number ColE1/pMB1/pBR322/pUC origin of replication
