[The description below was written by a language model from this plasmid's Addgene catalogue record and pLannotate feature annotations shown in this document.]
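Description:
pPICZ-aC-KHC-BZ is a yeast expression plasmid built on the commercial pPICZ-alphaC backbone for methanol-inducible, secreted protein production in Pichia pastoris (Komagataella phaffii). It carries a roughly 1.6 kb insert encoding the cypridinid luciferase ("c-luciferase", luciferin 2-monooxygenase) of the Belizean ostracod Kornickeria hastingsi carriebowae, cloned between XhoI and NotI sites that were both preserved. The automated annotation labels this reading frame as a fragment of the Vargula hilgendorfii luciferase. That label reflects homology to the best-characterised sea firefly enzyme rather than the actual source species given in the catalogue entry.

Expression is driven by the AOX1 promoter and ended by the AOX1 terminator. The luciferase is fused at its N terminus to the S. cerevisiae α-factor secretion signal, which directs the protein into the secretory pathway and is removed by Kex2 cleavage and subsequent dipeptidyl aminopeptidase trimming, so that the enzyme is released into the culture medium. The record lists backbone-encoded C-terminal c-myc and 6xHis tags followed by a stop codon. The feature table marks only a short His-tag-like segment (annotated as a capTEV fragment) and does not separately call the myc epitope.

A single Sh ble (BleoR) gene provides Zeocin selection in both hosts. It is transcribed from the TEF1 promoter in yeast and from the synthetic EM7 promoter in E. coli, and is followed by the CYC1 terminator. A high-copy ColE1/pUC-type origin supports propagation in bacteria. No yeast replication origin is annotated, consistent with a vector that is maintained in Pichia by genomic integration. The construct was made to produce recombinant luciferase as part of comparative work on cypridinid luciferases and the diversification of bioluminescent signals in sea fireflies.
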