Addgene plasmid #160427: pPICZ-aC-KHC-BZ
Purpose: Expression of c-luciferase from sp. Kornikeria hastingsi carriebowae (Belize)
Depositing lab: Todd Oakley. Depositing organization: University of California, Santa Barbara. Publication: Selection, drift, and constraint in cypridinid luciferases and the diversification of bioluminescent signals in sea fireflies. Hensley NM, Ellis EA, Leung NY, Coupart J, Mikhailovsky A, Taketa DA, Tessler M, Gruber DF, De Tomaso AW, Mitani Y, Rivers TJ, Gerrish GA, Torres E, Oakley TH. Mol Ecol. 2020 Oct 8. doi: 10.1111/mec.15673. PubMed 33031624.
Backbone
  Vector backbone: pPICZ-alphaC
  Backbone manufacturer: Thermo Fisher
  Backbone size w/o insert (bp): 3600
  Total vector size (bp): 5200
  Vector type: Yeast Expression, Luciferase
  Selectable markers: Zeocin
Growth in bacteria
  Bacterial resistance: Bleocin (Zeocin), 50 μg/mL
  Growth temperature: 37°C
  Growth strain: DH5alpha
  Copy number: Unknown
Gene/Insert
  Gene/Insert name: luciferase (alt name: Luciferin 2 mono-oxygenase)
  Species: Kornickeria hastingsi carriebowae
  Insert size (bp): 1605
  Promoter: AOX
  Tag / fusion protein: Yeast alpha secretion factor (N terminal on backbone); c-myc epitope tag (C terminal on backbone); 6x Histidine tag (C terminal on backbone); stop codon (C terminal on backbone)
  Cloning method: Restriction Enzyme; 5′ cloning site XhoI (not destroyed); 3′ cloning site NotI (not destroyed)
  Sequencing primers: 5′ TACTATTGCCAGCATTGCTGC; 3′ GCAAATGGCATTCTGACATCC
Terms and licenses: Academic/Nonprofit Terms; Industry Terms: Not Available to Industry
How to cite: pPICZ-aC-KHC-BZ was a gift from Todd Oakley (Addgene plasmid # 160427 ; http://n2t.net/addgene:160427 ; RRID:Addgene_160427)
