>Addgene plasmid #160427 | pPICZ-aC-KHC-BZ | depositor partial sequence | sequence record 310706 | recombinant luciferase originally identified from ostracod sp. Kornickeria hastingsi carriebowae and expressed in Pichia cells
ATGAGATTTCCTTCAATTTTTACTGCTGTTTTATTCGCAGCATCCTCCGCATTAGCTGCTCCAGTCAACA
CTACAACAGAAGATGAAACGGCACAAATTCCGGCTGAAGCTGTCATCGGTTACTCAGATTTAGAAGGGGA
TTTCGATGTTGCTGTTTTGCCATTTTCCAACAGCACAAATAACGGGTTATTGTTTATAAATACTACTATT
GCCAGCATTGCTGCTAAAGAAGAAGGGGTATCTCTCGAGAAGAGAGAGGCTAAAGATTGTTTTGAATCAT
CTTTCCACAGCCTAGAATTTCCTTCGTCATGTGAGGCACAAAATGGCATCTGTATTGATAGCGAGTGTAA
AGACTGTAATGAAGTTATGTTTGGCGATGGATTGTGCGAAAATGCCGGAGGAGCCTCTCCAAAGTGCTGT
AGAGATTGTCCGGAAATTGTTAGATGCAGGGCTTCAGCAGCTGGGTTCTTTACAACGTTTTATGGAAAGA
AGTTCAATCTTCAGGAACCAGGAACCTATCTGCTAAGTGAAGACTGCGTCGGAGGCCTGTGGTCTTTATA
TGTTACGCTGGTGAATATAGCAGGAGAAAAGGGTGCTGTTCTGGGATCCGTAAAGATGATTGTTGGAGAA
GTAACGGTAGATATTGTACAGAAAGGAGGACCCGTCACAGTAAATGGAGGTTCTGTTGCAATCGACAGCA
ATCCTTTCTCTATTGGTGACGTCACTATTGCCATCGTACACACACCTAACTTCGACGTTGCTGTTATAGA
GTTTCTTAAGCTGGTTACCTTTGATATCATCCATGGAAGAGCTTTCCGACTAGCTCCCGATTTCCTGTAC
CGAGATAGGACCTGTGGTTTGTGTGGCGTGATGTCAAATGAGCCGACTGATTTTATTGATAATCCGGATC
AGCTAGCAGTCCAAGATAAGATCAACAAAGATATAGATGGTTGTCCTCTTTCTGGAAATCCTTCTGATGT
CGAATATTGCAAAAATAAGATGCAGCCATACAAGGTCGCTTGTATAAACTACAATGACGTCAATTTCGCT
ACTTACCTATATTCCTGCGCCTTGGCCTACTGTATGGGCGGGGAGGACAGAGTAGAAGACGTCATATTTG
ATTATGTAGAAGCATGCGTAGAACCAATAACGAGAGCTACATGTGTTATGAATGGACACACATATTATGA
CACATTCGACAAAACAAGTTATCAATTTCAGGCACCATGCAAGGTTTTATTCGCTAAAGACTGCGCAGGA
GATGAATGGGAAGTGACAATTACTCATAAAGCGGCTGGAACATACACAGAAGTAGAGAAGGTCACCGTCC
GATATTTCCAAACGTTAATAGATTTGATATCAGAAGGTAAACAGGTTCTGGTAAACGGAACAGAAGTAAG
TGTACCTTACAATAAAGGAGATACGTCCATCTACATGTACGACAATCTGATAACAACAGCGGTTCTACCA
GGGGCAGTGGTCGTAAAATACAACTTTGAGCAAATGCTTGCGCTGCACATAAGAGATCCATACGAAAGAA
GGAGCTGTGGCTTATGTGGAATTTGGGATTTGGATAAATCTAACGATGGTCCTGACAACCAGTATGTAGA
CTGTGAACCAACCCCCAACCCTGCAACCTGCACTGCTGACCAAGAGGCAGAAGCCAGAGAACTATGTCAG
AACATGTTTCCTGCTTCGCTCGATGATGAATGTGACATCTGCTACAAGTCTGACCGCGTGGAGCGGTGCA
TGTACGAGTATTGCCTTGGTGGAATGGATTACTTCTGTAAGCACGCAGGTACCGTCATTGATGAATGCTT
CGTGAGACACGGAGATGATCTACAATTACCACCTCAATGCACCAAAGCGGCCGCCAGCTTTCTAGAACAA
AAACTCATCTCAGAAGAGGATCTGAATAGCGCCGTCGACCATCATCATCATCATCATTGAGTTTGTAGCC
TTAGACATGACTGTTCCTCAGTTCAAG
